>Addgene plasmid #203285 | A*26:01:01 | addgene full sequence | sequence record 399898 | Addgene NGS Result
GACGGATCGGGAGATCTCCCGATCCCCTATGGTGCACTCTCAGTACAATCTGCTCTGATGCCGCATAGTT
AAGCCAGTATCTGCTCCCTGCTTGTGTGTTGGAGGTCGCTGAGTAGTGCGCGAGCAAAATTTAAGCTACA
ACAAGGCAAGGCTTGACCGACAATTGCATGAAGAATCTGCTTAGGGTTAGGCGTTTTGCGCTGCTTCGCG
ATGTACGGGCCAGATATACGCGTTGACATTGATTATTGACTAGTTATTAATAGTAATCAATTACGGGGTC
ATTAGTTCATAGCCCATATATGGAGTTCCGCGTTACATAACTTACGGTAAATGGCCCGCCTGGCTGACCG
CCCAACGACCCCCGCCCATTGACGTCAATAATGACGTATGTTCCCATAGTAACGCCAATAGGGACTTTCC
ATTGACGTCAATGGGTGGAGTATTTACGGTAAACTGCCCACTTGGCAGTACATCAAGTGTATCATATGCC
AAGTACGCCCCCTATTGACGTCAATGACGGTAAATGGCCCGCCTGGCATTATGCCCAGTACATGACCTTA
TGGGACTTTCCTACTTGGCAGTACATCTACGTATTAGTCATCGCTATTACCATGGTGATGCGGTTTTGGC
AGTACATCAATGGGCGTGGATAGCGGTTTGACTCACGGGGATTTCCAAGTCTCCACCCCATTGACGTCAA
TGGGAGTTTGTTTTGGCACCAAAATCAACGGGACTTTCCAAAATGTCGTAACAACTCCGCCCCATTGACG
CAAATGGGCGGTAGGCGTGTACGGTGGGAGGTCTATATAAGCAGAGCTCTCTGGCTAACTAGAGAACCCA
CTGCTTACTGGCTTATCGAAATTAATACGACTCACTATAGGGAGACCCAAGCTGGCTAGCGTTTAAACTT
AAGCTTGGTACCGAGCTCGGATCCATGGCCGTCATGGCGCCCCGAACCCTCGTCCTGCTACTCTCGGGGG
CCCTGGCCCTGACCCAGACCTGGGCGGGCTCCCACTCCATGAGGTATTTCTACACCTCCGTGTCCCGGCC
CGGCCGCGGGGAGCCCCGCTTCATCGCCGTGGGCTACGTGGACGACACGCAGTTCGTGCGGTTCGACAGC
GACGCCGCGAGCCAGAGGATGGAGCCGCGGGCGCCGTGGATAGAGCAGGAGGGGCCGGAGTATTGGGACC
GGAACACACGGAATGTGAAGGCCCACTCACAGACTGACCGAGCGAACCTGGGGACCCTGCGCGGCTACTA
CAACCAGAGCGAGGACGGTTCTCACACCATCCAGAGGATGTATGGCTGCGACGTGGGGCCGGACGGGCGC
TTCCTCCGCGGGTACCAGCAGGACGCTTACGACGGCAAGGATTACATCGCCCTGAACGAGGACCTGCGCT
CTTGGACCGCGGCGGACATGGCGGCTCAGATCACCCAGCGCAAGTGGGAGACGGCCCATGAGGCGGAGCA
GTGGAGAGCCTACCTGGAGGGCCGGTGCGTGGAGTGGCTCCGCAGATACCTGGAGAACGGGAAGGAGACG
CTGCAGCGCACGGACGCCCCCAAGACGCATATGACTCACCACGCTGTCTCTGACCATGAGGCCACCCTGA
GGTGCTGGGCCCTGAGCTTCTACCCTGCGGAGATCACACTGACCTGGCAGCGGGATGGGGAGGACCAGAC
CCAGGACACGGAGCTCGTGGAGACCAGGCCTGCAGGGGATGGGACCTTCCAGAAGTGGGCGTCTGTGGTG
GTGCCTTCTGGACAGGAGCAGAGATACACCTGCCATGTGCAGCATGAGGGTCTGCCCAAGCCCCTCACCC
TGAGATGGGAGCCGTCTTCCCAGCCCACCATCCCCATCGTGGGCATCATTGCTGGCCTGGTTCTCTTTGG
AGCTGTGATCGCTGGAGCTGTGGTCGCTGCTGTGATGTGGAGGAGGAAGAGCTCAGATAGAAAAGGAGGG
AGCTACTCTCAGGCTGCAAGCAGTGACAGTGCCCAGGGCTCTGATATGTCTCTCACAGCTTGTAAAGTGT
GAGAATTCTGCAGATATCCAGCACAGTGGCGGCCGCTCGAGTCTAGAGGGCCCGTTTAAACCCGCTGATC
AGCCTCGACTGTGCCTTCTAGTTGCCAGCCATCTGTTGTTTGCCCCTCCCCCGTGCCTTCCTTGACCCTG
GAAGGTGCCACTCCCACTGTCCTTTCCTAATAAAATGAGGAAATTGCATCGCATTGTCTGAGTAGGTGTC
ATTCTATTCTGGGGGGTGGGGTGGGGCAGGACAGCAAGGGGGAGGATTGGGAAGACAATAGCAGGCATGC
TGGGGATGCGGTGGGCTCTATGGCTTCTGAGGCGGAAAGAACCAGCTGGGGCTCTAGGGGGTATCCCC
[124 nt withheld, positions 2379-2502]
C
[91 nt withheld, positions 2504-2594]
A
[49 nt withheld, positions 2596-2644]
CCTTTGACGTTGGAGTCCACGTTCTTT
[37 nt withheld, positions 2672-2708]
ACCCTATCTCGGTCTATTCTTTTGATTTATAAGGGATTTTGCCGATTTCGGCCTATTGGTTAAAAAATGA
GCTGATTTAACAAAAATTTAACGCGAATTAATTCTGTGGAATGTGTGTCAGTTAGGGTGTGGAAAGTCCC
CAGGCTCCCCAGCAGGCAGAAGTATGCAAAGCATGCATCTCAATTAGTCAGCAACCAGGTGTGGAAAGTC
CCCAGGCTCCCCAGCAGGCAGAAGTATGCAAAGCATGCATCTCAATTAGTCAGCAACCATAGTCCCGCCC
CTAACTCCGCCCATCCCGCCCCTAACTCCGCCCAGTTCCGCCCATTCTCCGCCCCATGGCTGACTAATTT
TTTTTATTTATGCAGAGGCCGAGGCCGCCTCTGCCTCTGAGCTATTCCAGAAGTAGTGAGGAGGCTTTTT
TGGAGGCCTAGGCTTTTGCAAAAAGCTCCCGGGAGCTTGTATATCCATTTTCGGATCTGATCAAGAGACA
GGATGAGGATCGTTTCGCATGATTGAACAAGATGGATTGCACGCAGGTTCTCCGGCCGCTTGGGTGGAGA
GGCTATTCGGCTATGACTGGGCACAACAGACAATCGGCTGCTCTGATGCCGCCGTGTTCCGGCTGTCAGC
GCAGGGGCGCCCGGTTCTTTTTGTCAAGACCGACCTGTCCGGTGCCCTGAATGAACTGCAGGACGAGGCA
GCGCGGCTATCGTGGCTGGCCACGACGGGCGTTCCTTGCGCAGCTGTGCTCGACGTTGTCACTGAAGCGG
GAAGGGACTGGCTGCTATTGGGCGAAGTGCCGGGGCAGGATCTCCTGTCATCTCACCTTGCTCCTGCCGA
GAAAGTATCCATCATGGCTGATGCAATGCGGCGGCTGCATACGCTTGATCCGGCTACCTGCCCATTCGAC
CACCAAGCGAAACATCGCATCGAGCGAGCACGTACTCGGATGGAAGCCGGTCTTGTCGATCAGGATGATC
TGGACGAAGAGCATCAGGGGCTCGCGCCAGCCGAACTGTTCGCCAGGCTCAAGGCGCGCATGCCCGACGG
CGAGGATCTCGTCGTGACCCATGGCGATGCCTGCTTGCCGAATATCATGGTGGAAAATGGCCGCTTTTCT
GGATTCATCGACTGTGGCCGGCTGGGTGTGGCGGACCGCTATCAGGACATAGCGTTGGCTACCCGTGATA
TTGCTGAAGAGCTTGGCGGCGAATGGGCTGACCGCTTCCTCGTGCTTTACGGTATCGCCGCTCCCGATTC
GCAGCGCATCGCCTTCTATCGCCTTCTTGACGAGTTCTTCTGAGCGGGACTCTGGGGTTCGAAATGACCG
ACCAAGCGACGCCCAACCTGCCATCACGAGATTTCGATTCCACCGCCGCCTTCTATGAAAGGTTGGGCTT
CGGAATCGTTTTCCGGGACGCCGGCTGGATGATCCTCCAGCGCGGGGATCTCATGCTGGAGTTCTTCGCC
CACCCCAACTTGTTTATTGCAGCTTATAATGGTTACAAATAAAGCAATAGCATCACAAATTTCACAAATA
AAGCATTTTTTTCACTGCATTCTAGTTGTGGTTTGTCCAAACTCATCAATGTATCTTATCATGTCTGTAT
ACCGTCGACCTCTAGCTAGAGCTTGGCGTAATCATGGTCATAGCTGTTTCCTGTGTGAAATTGTTATCCG
CTCACAATTCCACACAACATACGAGCCGGAAGCATAAAGTGTAAAGCCTGGGGTGCCTAATGAGTGAGCT
AACTCACATTAATTGCGTTGCGCTCACTGCCCGCTTTCCAGTCGGGAAACCTGTCGTGCCAGCTGCATTA
ATGAATCGGCCAACGCGCGGGGAGAGGCGGTTTGCGTATTGGGCGCTCTTCCGCTTCCTCGCTCACTGAC
TCGCTGCGCTCGGTCGTTCGGCTGCGGCGAGCGGTATCAGCTCACTCAAAGGCGGTAATACGGTTATCCA
CAGAATCAGGGGATAACGCAGGAAAGAACATGTGAGCAAAAGGCCAGCAAAAGGCCAGGAACCGTAAAAA
GGCCGCGTTGCTGGCGTTTTTCCATAGGCTCCGCCCCCCTGACGAGCATCACAAAAATCGACGCTCAAGT
CAGAGGTGGCGAAACCCGACAGGACTATAAAGATACCAGGCGTTTCCCCCTGGAAGCTCCCTCGTGCGCT
CTCCTGTTCCGACCCTGCCGCTTACCGGATACCTGTCCGCCTTTCTCCCTTCGGGAAGCGTGGCGCTTTC
TCATAGCTCACGCTGTAGGTATCTCAGTTCGGTGTAGGTCGTTCGCTCCAAGCTGGGCTGTGTGCACGAA
CCCCCCGTTCAGCCCGACCGCTGCGCCTTATCCGGTAACTATCGTCTTGAGTCCAACCCGGTAAGACACG
ACTTATCGCCACTGGCAGCAGCCACTGGTAACAGGATTAGCAGAGCGAGGTATGTAGGCGGTGCTACAGA
GTTCTTGAAGTGGTGGCCTAACTACGGCTACACTAGAAGAACAGTATTTGGTATCTGCGCTCTGCTGAAG
CCAGTTACCTTCGGAAAAAGAGTTGGTAGCTCTTGATCCGGCAAACAAACCACCGCTGGTAGCGGTGGTT
TTTTTGTTTGCAAGCAGCAGATTACGCGCAGAAAAAAAGGATCTCAAGAAGATCCTTTGATCTTTTCTAC
GGGGTCTGACGCTCAGTGGAACGAAAACTCACGTTAAGGGATTTTGGTCATGAGATTATCAAAAAGGATC
TTCACCTAGATCCTTTTAAATTAAAAATGAAGTTTTAAATCAATCTAAAGTATATATGAGTAAACTTGGT
CTGACAGTTACCAATGCTTAATCAGTGAGGCACCTATCTCAGCGATCTGTCTATTTCGTTCATCCATAGT
TGCCTGACTCCCCGTCGTGTAGATAACTACGATACGGGAGGGCTTACCATCTGGCCCCAGTGCTGCAATG
ATACCGCGAGACCCACGCTCACCGGCTCCAGATTTATCAGCAATAAACCAGCCAGCCGGAAGGGCCGAGC
GCAGAAGTGGTCCTGCAACTTTATCCGCCTCCATCCAGTCTATTAATTGTTGCCGGGAAGCTAGAGTAAG
TAGTTCGCCAGTTAATAGTTTGCGCAACGTTGTTGCCATTGCTACAGGCATCGTGGTGTCACGCTCGTCG
TTTGGTATGGCTTCATTCAGCTCCGGTTCCCAACGATCAAGGCGAGTTACATGATCCCCCATGTTGTGCA
AAAAAGCGGTTAGCTCCTTCGGTCCTCCGATCGTTGTCAGAAGTAAGTTGGCCGCAGTGTTATCACTCAT
GGTTATGGCAGCACTGCATAATTCTCTTACTGTCATGCCATCCGTAAGATGCTTTTCTGTGACTGGTGAG
TACTCAACCAAGTCATTCTGAGAATAGTGTATGCGGCGACCGAGTTGCTCTTGCCCGGCGTCAATACGGG
ATAATACCGCGCCACATAGCAGAACTTTAAAAGTGCTCATCATTGGAAAACGTTCTTCGGGGCGAAAACT
CTCAAGGATCTTACCGCTGTTGAGATCCAGTTCGATGTAACCCACTCGTGCACCCAACTGATCTTCAGCA
TCTTTTACTTTCACCAGCGTTTCTGGGTGAGCAAAAACAGGAAGGCAAAATGCCGCAAAAAAGGGAATAA
GGGCGACACGGAAATGTTGAATACTCATACTCTTCCTTTTTCAATATTATTGAAGCATTTATCAGGGTTA
TTGTCTCATGAGCGGATACATATTTGAATGTATTTAGAAAAATAAACAAATAGGGGTTCCGCGCACATTT
CCCCGAAAAGTGCCACCTGACGTC
Features (pLannotate 1.2.2; 20 found; start..end, strand, type, name):
     28..80      -  misc_feature   bom (fragment): basis of mobility region from pBR322
    235..614     +  enhancer       CMV enhancer: human cytomegalovirus immediate early enhancer
    615..818     +  promoter       CMV promoter: human cytomegalovirus (CMV) immediate early promoter
    814..847     +  LTR            5' LTR (truncated) (fragment): truncated 5' long terminal repeat (LTR) from HIV-1
    863..881     +  promoter       T7 promoter: promoter for bacteriophage T7 RNA polymerase
    935..2029    +  CDS            HLA-A: HLAA_HUMAN - Also known as HLAA. Experimental evidence at protein level: Swiss-Prot protein existence level 1. Allele A*74:01: Presents immunodominant HIV-1 epitopes derived from gag-pol (GQMVHQAISPR, QIYPGIKVR) and rev (RQIHSISER), carrying an aliphatic residue at position 2 and Arg anchor residue at the C-terminus. May contribute to viral load control in chronic HIV-1 infection. From Homo sapiens (Human).
   2109..2333    +  polyA_signal   bGH poly(A) signal: bovine growth hormone polyadenylation signal
   2337..2358    +  promoter       SV40 promoter (fragment): SV40 enhancer and early promoter
   2379..2807    +  rep_origin     f1 ori (sequence partly withheld): f1 bacteriophage origin of replication; arrow indicates direction of (+) strand synthesis
   2821..3150    +  promoter       SV40 promoter: SV40 enhancer and early promoter
   3217..4008    +  CDS            neo: KKA2_KLEPN - Also known as kan, nptII. Experimental evidence at protein level: Swiss-Prot protein existence level 1. Resistance to kanamycin, neomycin, paromomycin, ribostamycin, butirosin and gentamicin B. From Klebsiella pneumoniae.
   4032..4190    +  CDS            ble (fragment): BLE_KLEPN - Experimental evidence at protein level: Swiss-Prot protein existence level 1. Binding protein with a strong affinity to the bleomycin family of antibiotics. Binds to CL990; an antimitotic-antibiotic compound. From Klebsiella pneumoniae.
   4185..4306    +  polyA_signal   SV40 poly(A) signal: SV40 polyadenylation signal
   4379..4395    -  protein_bind   lac operator: The lac repressor binds to the lac operator to inhibit transcription in E. coli. This inhibition can be relieved by adding lactose or isopropyl-β-D-thiogalactopyranoside (IPTG). lac repressor encoded by lacI
   4403..4433    -  promoter       lac promoter: promoter for the E. coli lac operon
   4448..4469    -  protein_bind   CAP binding site: CAP binding activates transcription in the presence of cAMP. E. coli catabolite activator protein
   4482..4574    -  CDS            lacI (fragment): lac repressor; lacI; The lac repressor binds to the lac operator to inhibit transcription in E. coli. This inhibition can be relieved by adding lactose or isopropyl-β-D-thiogalactopyranoside (IPTG).
   4757..5345    -  rep_origin     ori: high-copy-number ColE1/pMB1/pBR322/pUC origin of replication
   5516..6376    -  CDS            AmpR: β-lactamase; bla; confers resistance to ampicillin, carbenicillin, and related antibiotics
   6377..6481    -  promoter       AmpR promoter: bla
