[The description below was written by a language model from this plasmid's Addgene catalogue record and pLannotate feature annotations shown in this document.]
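Description:
A*26:01:01 is a mammalian expression plasmid built on the pcDNA-3 backbone that carries the coding sequence of the human HLA class I heavy chain allele HLA-A*26:01:01, cloned between BamHI and EcoRI sites. The sequenced plasmid is about 6.5 kb. In bacteria it replicates from a high-copy ColE1/pUC-type origin and is selected with ampicillin through the β-lactamase gene and its native promoter. An f1 phage origin is also present, along with small remnants of lac regulatory sequence and a pBR322 bom fragment that are carried over from the backbone.

The HLA-A open reading frame (roughly 1.1 kb) sits downstream of the human cytomegalovirus immediate-early enhancer and promoter and is followed by the bovine growth hormone polyadenylation signal, an arrangement that gives strong constitutive transcription in mammalian cells. A T7 promoter lies between the CMV promoter and the insert, as is usual for this backbone. The annotation software matched the insert to the generic HLA-A protein entry, so its note about another allele reflects the database record rather than this construct. No epitope tag or reporter is annotated. A short hit labelled as a truncated HIV-1 LTR fragment at the CMV promoter boundary is probably an incidental sequence match, since the plasmid has no other lentiviral elements. A separate cassette with the SV40 early promoter, the neomycin phosphotransferase gene and the SV40 poly(A) signal allows G418 selection of stably transfected cells.

The stated purpose is overexpression of a single HLA allele. The associated publication title concerns a large HLA class I peptidome dataset for epitope prediction, consistent with expressing one defined allele in cells to profile the peptides it presents.
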