Addgene plasmid #203285: A*26:01:01
Purpose: Overexpress HLA allele
Depositing lab: Derin Keskin & Catherine Wu. Depositing organization: Dana-Farber Cancer Institute. Publication: A large peptidome dataset improves HLA class I epitope prediction across most of the human population. Sarkizova S, Klaeger S, Le PM, Li LW, Oliveira G, Keshishian H, Hartigan CR, Zhang W, Braun DA, Ligon KL, Bachireddy P, Zervantonakis IK, Rosenbluth JM, Ouspenskaia T, Law T, Justesen S, Stevens J, Lane WJ, Eisenhaure T, Lan Zhang G, Clauser KR, Hacohen N, Carr SA, Wu CJ, Keskin DB. Nat Biotechnol. 2020 Feb;38(2):199-209. doi: 10.1038/s41587-019-0322-9. Epub 2019 Dec 16. PubMed 31844290.
Backbone
  Vector backbone: pcDNA-3
  Vector type: Mammalian Expression
Growth in bacteria
  Bacterial resistance: Ampicillin, 100 μg/mL
  Growth temperature: 37°C
  Growth strain: NEB Stable
  Copy number: High Copy
Gene/Insert
  Gene/Insert name: A*26:01:01
  Species: H. sapiens (human)
  Entrez Gene: HLA-A (a.k.a. HLAA)
  Cloning method: Restriction Enzyme; 5′ cloning site BamHI (unknown if destroyed); 3′ cloning site EcoRI (unknown if destroyed)
  Sequencing primers: 5′ unknown
Terms and licenses: Academic/Nonprofit Terms; Industry Terms: Not Available to Industry
Depositor comments: Shortname from TIGL: K40
How to cite: A*26:01:01 was a gift from Derin Keskin & Catherine Wu (Addgene plasmid # 203285 ; http://n2t.net/addgene:203285 ; RRID:Addgene_203285)
