>Addgene plasmid #203285 | A*26:01:01 | depositor partial sequence | sequence record 394211 | HLA:HLA00073 A*26:01:01:01 1098 bp (K40)
ATGGCCGTCATGGCGCCCCGAACCCTCGTCCTGCTACTCTCGGGGGCCCTGGCCCTGACCCAGACCTGGG
CGGGCTCCCACTCCATGAGGTATTTCTACACCTCCGTGTCCCGGCCCGGCCGCGGGGAGCCCCGCTTCAT
CGCCGTGGGCTACGTGGACGACACGCAGTTCGTGCGGTTCGACAGCGACGCCGCGAGCCAGAGGATGGAG
CCGCGGGCGCCGTGGATAGAGCAGGAGGGGCCGGAGTATTGGGACCGGAACACACGGAATGTGAAGGCCC
ACTCACAGACTGACCGAGCGAACCTGGGGACCCTGCGCGGCTACTACAACCAGAGCGAGGACGGTTCTCA
CACCATCCAGAGGATGTATGGCTGCGACGTGGGGCCGGACGGGCGCTTCCTCCGCGGGTACCAGCAGGAC
GCTTACGACGGCAAGGATTACATCGCCCTGAACGAGGACCTGCGCTCTTGGACCGCGGCGGACATGGCGG
CTCAGATCACCCAGCGCAAGTGGGAGACGGCCCATGAGGCGGAGCAGTGGAGAGCCTACCTGGAGGGCCG
GTGCGTGGAGTGGCTCCGCAGATACCTGGAGAACGGGAAGGAGACGCTGCAGCGCACGGACGCCCCCAAG
ACGCATATGACTCACCACGCTGTCTCTGACCATGAGGCCACCCTGAGGTGCTGGGCCCTGAGCTTCTACC
CTGCGGAGATCACACTGACCTGGCAGCGGGATGGGGAGGACCAGACCCAGGACACGGAGCTCGTGGAGAC
CAGGCCTGCAGGGGATGGGACCTTCCAGAAGTGGGCGTCTGTGGTGGTGCCTTCTGGACAGGAGCAGAGA
TACACCTGCCATGTGCAGCATGAGGGTCTGCCCAAGCCCCTCACCCTGAGATGGGAGCCGTCTTCCCAGC
CCACCATCCCCATCGTGGGCATCATTGCTGGCCTGGTTCTCTTTGGAGCTGTGATCGCTGGAGCTGTGGT
CGCTGCTGTGATGTGGAGGAGGAAGAGCTCAGATAGAAAAGGAGGGAGCTACTCTCAGGCTGCAAGCAGT
GACAGTGCCCAGGGCTCTGATATGTCTCTCACAGCTTGTAAAGTGTGA
